Addgene plasmid #31062: HNF4A_P2-2200
Depositing lab: Gerhart Ryffel. Depositing organization: Universitaetsklinikum Essen. Publication: A distant upstream promoter of the HNF-4alpha gene connects the transcription factors involved in maturity-onset diabetes of the young. Thomas H, Jaschkowitz K, Bulman M, Frayling TM, Mitchell SM, Roosen S, Lingott-Frieg A, Tack CJ, Ellard S, Ryffel GU, Hattersley AT. Hum Mol Genet. 2001 Sep 15. 10(19):2089-97. 10.1093/hmg/10.19.2089 PubMed 11590126.
Backbone
  Vector backbone: pGL3-basic
  Backbone manufacturer: Promega
  Backbone size w/o insert (bp): 4800
  Vector type: Mammalian Expression, Luciferase
Growth in bacteria
  Bacterial resistance: Ampicillin, 100 μg/mL
  Growth temperature: 37°C
  Growth strain: DH5alpha
  Copy number: High Copy
Gene/Insert
  Gene/Insert name: HNF4A P2 promoter
  Species: H. sapiens (human)
  Insert size (bp): 2200
  Mutation: -2200 to -1 of P2 HNF4A promoter
  Entrez Gene: HNF4A (a.k.a. FRTS4, HNF4, HNF4a7, HNF4a8, HNF4a9, HNF4alpha, MODY, MODY1, NR2A1, NR2A21, TCF, TCF-14, TCF14)
  Cloning method: Restriction Enzyme; 5′ cloning site XhoI (not destroyed); 3′ cloning site HindIII (not destroyed)
  Sequencing primers: 5′ n/a
Terms and licenses: Academic/Nonprofit Terms; Industry Terms: Not Available to Industry
How to cite: HNF4A_P2-2200 was a gift from Gerhart Ryffel (Addgene plasmid # 31062 ; http://n2t.net/addgene:31062 ; RRID:Addgene_31062)
