[The description below was written by a language model from this plasmid's Addgene catalogue record and pLannotate feature annotations shown in this document.]
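Description:
HNF4A_P2-2200 is a firefly luciferase promoter-reporter plasmid built on the promoterless pGL3-basic backbone, intended for transient transfection of mammalian cells. It carries roughly 2.2 kb of human genomic sequence, recorded as positions -2200 to -1 of the P2 promoter of HNF4A, the distant upstream alternative promoter of the gene encoding the nuclear receptor HNF-4alpha (the MODY1 gene). The fragment was inserted between the XhoI and HindIII sites of the polylinker, both of which are retained, placing it directly upstream of the luc+ coding sequence. Since pGL3-basic has no eukaryotic promoter or enhancer of its own, luciferase output depends on the transcriptional activity of the cloned fragment.

In the 7,003 nt depositor sequence, the luciferase open reading frame is followed by an SV40 late polyadenylation signal. A synthetic poly(A) signal and an RNA polymerase II transcriptional pause site lie just upstream of the insert, where they reduce background from read-through transcription originating in the backbone. Propagation in E. coli relies on a high-copy ColE1/pUC-type origin and ampicillin selection through the bla gene and its promoter; an f1 origin is also present for single-stranded DNA production. The automated annotation does not label the promoter insert itself. The short C9orf85 "fragments" it marks within that region, like the small large T antigen, TcR and lacZα fragments in the backbone, are most likely incidental similarity hits or vector remnants rather than functional elements.

The associated publication concerns this promoter's link to the transcription factors implicated in maturity-onset diabetes of the young, so the construct fits assays of P2 activity and its response to co-expressed regulators, and can serve as a full-length reference for shorter or mutated promoter variants.
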