Features (pLannotate 1.2.2; 14 found; start..end, strand, type, name):
    264..476     +  CDS            C9orf85 (fragment): CI085_HUMAN - Experimental evidence at protein level: Swiss-Prot protein existence level 1. From Homo sapiens (Human).
    625..729     +  CDS            C9orf85 (fragment): CI085_HUMAN - Experimental evidence at protein level: Swiss-Prot protein existence level 1. From Homo sapiens (Human).
    734..817     +  CDS            C9orf85 (fragment): CI085_HUMAN - Experimental evidence at protein level: Swiss-Prot protein existence level 1. From Homo sapiens (Human).
   2273..3925    +  CDS            luciferase: firefly luciferase; luc+; enhanced luc+ version of the luciferase gene
   3966..4087    -  polyA_signal   SV40 poly(A) signal: SV40 polyadenylation signal
   4110..4178    -  CDS            large T antigen (fragment): large T antigen from SV40 (simian virus 40)
   4194..4326    +  CDS            TcR (fragment): tetracycline efflux protein; tet; confers resistance to tetracycline
   4506..5094    -  rep_origin     ori: high-copy-number ColE1/pMB1/pBR322/pUC origin of replication
   5265..6125    -  CDS            AmpR: β-lactamase; bla; confers resistance to ampicillin, carbenicillin, and related antibiotics
   6126..6230    -  promoter       AmpR promoter: bla
   6257..6685    +  rep_origin     f1 ori (sequence partly withheld): f1 bacteriophage origin of replication; arrow indicates direction of (+) strand synthesis
   6717..6784    -  CDS            lacZα (fragment): LacZα fragment of β-galactosidase; lacZ fragment
   6843..6891    +  polyA_signal   poly(A) signal: synthetic polyadenylation signal
   6905..6996    +  misc_feature   pause site: RNA polymerase II transcriptional pause signal from the human α2 globin gene
>Addgene plasmid #31062 | HNF4A_P2-2200 | depositor full sequence | sequence record 14186 | Author sequence
GGTACCGAGCTCTTACGCGTGCTAGCCCGGGCTCGAGGGAAGGCAATGTGAGACCTGTTGAAATAGCACG
GGCTTTGGGGTCAGATGATGCTGAATTCCAGTTCTGTGTTGGCTCCTTCGTAGTTATGTGACCTCATGAC
GCCACTTCATGCAGGGGGTTACGTACCACTTAAATCTCCAGAACATTTTGGGAAATTGACATAGGGTTAG
CAAACCTCCCCCACCCCCATATAAAAATATTAATACTTTTTTTTTTTCTGAGATGGAGTCTGGCTCTGTC
GCCAAGGCTGCAGTGCAGTAGTGCAATCTTGGCTCACTGCAACATTTGCCTCCTAGGTTGAAACGATTCT
CCTCCTTCAGCCTCCCGAGTAGCTGAGATTACAGGTGCTCGCTGCCACACCCAGCTAATTTTTGTATTTT
TAGTAGAGATGGGATTACACCGTGTTGGCCAGCCTGGTCTCAAACTCCTGACCTCAAGTGATCCACCTGC
CTCAGCCTCCCAAACTGCTGGGATTACAGGCATGAGCCACTACACCCGACCAAGAATATTAATACTTTTT
TTTAAAAAATATCGAAGTTATTTATTTATTTATTTATTTATTTATTTATTTATTTATTTTGAGATGGAGT
CTCTCTCTGTTGCCCAGGCTGGAGTGCAGTGGCACGATCTTGGCTCACTGCAACCTCTGTCCCCCTGGTT
CAAACGATTCTCTTGCCTCAGCCTCCCGTTTGCCACCATGCCCGGCTAATTTTTTTATTTTTGGTAGAGA
CGGGGTTTCACCATGTTGGTCAGGCTGGCCTCAAACTCCTGACCTCGTGATCGGTGCGCCTCGGCCTCCC
AAAATGCTGGGGTTACAGGCGTGAGCCACTGCACCCGGCCCCAAAATCTAACGTTTGTTATCACTGTTGT
TTTAGAAAAGAAAGGACATTTTAATGCAACCCATGCCCATCTGTAGGGGCTGAAGGTCCCTCTGAGGTGA
TTGATAAAGCTGAAAAAAGAGACTATGGGAAGAGAAGAGGAATATTATCAATTAGCTATTTTAGAAGCAG
GGCAAACTATGAGCTAGGTATTCCTATAAGGAAATGAAATAATTTACTAAAAAACATACAGCAAGAAAAT
AATAGAGCTGGAGTTTTCTGATTTTTCTGAGTCCAGAATTTGTTTCACTGTTCTCATTTCAGCTCTCTCT
AACAGGATGAATGACCTTGATTTCAGAATCCCCAAGCAGGTGGTGAGATCCAAAACTGAGACAAAAGAAA
CGGGGCTGTTCCAAAAAAAAAGCTAGGTGGCAGGTGTCTAACATGCCAGGGAGCTAAAACAGAGTGTGTG
AGTTTCAGCAGCAGGTTGAATTTAGAATGGGGAAGGAGACCAGAGGAGACGCCAGACAGGATGACTTTGT
CCCATTGGCCTGGAGGCAGCCCCATGTTTCTCCACCCCTCATATCACTCACCAGTTTGTAATAGTATCTT
TGAATGACGATCTGATTAAGGTCCGTCTCCTCCATTAGTCCACAAGTTTCGGGGGTACATCTACTTTGCT
CATTTCCATATCCCCAGAGTCTAGCACAAGGCCTGGTACATAGTAGGTGCTCAATAAATATGTTAGATGA
AAGGAAGATAACACCTCTATGTACTAGCAGTGAGACTCCAGGCATGCAATTTCTCTCTGTCCTTCAGTCC
CTTCATCTCAAGGTTTAATTTAAATATGGTAACGCCTGTATGCAACTCCCAGCATCCAGTAGGCACTCAC
TAAACACAGTTCTCCACCCTCCTTTTTTCCTCTGCCCCTCCCTCGGTTTTCCCACTACTTCCTGCATGGT
GACACACCCATAGTTTGGAGCCATAAAACCCAACCCAGGTTGGACTCTCACCTCTCCAGCCCCTTCTGCT
CCGGCCCTGTCCTCAAATTGGGGGGCTGATGTCCCCATACACCTGGCTCTGGGTTCCCCTAACCCCAGAG
TGCAGGACTAGGACCCGAGTGGACCTCAGGTCTGGCCAGGTCGCCATTGCCATGGAGACAGCAACAGTCC
CCAGCCGCGGGTTCCCTAAGTGACTGGTTACTCTTTAACGTATCCACCCACCTTGGGTGATTAGAAGAAT
CAATAAGATAACCGGGCGGTGGCAGCTGGCCGCACTCACCGCCTTCCTGGTGGACGGGCTCCTGGTGGCT
GTGCTGCTGCTGTGAGCGGGCCCCTGCTCCTCCATGCCCCCAGCTCTCCGGCTGGGTGGGCTTGGCCAAG
CTTGGCATTCCGGTACTGTTGGTAAAGCCACCATGGAAGACGCCAAAAACATAAAGAAAGGCCCGGCGCC
ATTCTATCCGCTGGAAGATGGAACCGCTGGAGAGCAACTGCATAAGGCTATGAAGAGATACGCCCTGGTT
CCTGGAACAATTGCTTTTACAGATGCACATATCGAGGTGGACATCACTTACGCTGAGTACTTCGAAATGT
CCGTTCGGTTGGCAGAAGCTATGAAACGATATGGGCTGAATACAAATCACAGAATCGTCGTATGCAGTGA
AAACTCTCTTCAATTCTTTATGCCGGTGTTGGGCGCGTTATTTATCGGAGTTGCAGTTGCGCCCGCGAAC
GACATTTATAATGAACGTGAATTGCTCAACAGTATGGGCATTTCGCAGCCTACCGTGGTGTTCGTTTCCA
AAAAGGGGTTGCAAAAAATTTTGAACGTGCAAAAAAAGCTCCCAATCATCCAAAAAATTATTATCATGGA
TTCTAAAACGGATTACCAGGGATTTCAGTCGATGTACACGTTCGTCACATCTCATCTACCTCCCGGTTTT
AATGAATACGATTTTGTGCCAGAGTCCTTCGATAGGGACAAGACAATTGCACTGATCATGAACTCCTCTG
GATCTACTGGTCTGCCTAAAGGTGTCGCTCTGCCTCATAGAACTGCCTGCGTGAGATTCTCGCATGCCAG
AGATCCTATTTTTGGCAATCAAATCATTCCGGATACTGCGATTTTAAGTGTTGTTCCATTCCATCACGGT
TTTGGAATGTTTACTACACTCGGATATTTGATATGTGGATTTCGAGTCGTCTTAATGTATAGATTTGAAG
AAGAGCTGTTTCTGAGGAGCCTTCAGGATTACAAGATTCAAAGTGCGCTGCTGGTGCCAACCCTATTCTC
CTTCTTCGCCAAAAGCACTCTGATTGACAAATACGATTTATCTAATTTACACGAAATTGCTTCTGGTGGC
GCTCCCCTCTCTAAGGAAGTCGGGGAAGCGGTTGCCAAGAGGTTCCATCTGCCAGGTATCAGGCAAGGAT
ATGGGCTCACTGAGACTACATCAGCTATTCTGATTACACCCGAGGGGGATGATAAACCGGGCGCGGTCGG
TAAAGTTGTTCCATTTTTTGAAGCGAAGGTTGTGGATCTGGATACCGGGAAAACGCTGGGCGTTAATCAA
AGAGGCGAACTGTGTGTGAGAGGTCCTATGATTATGTCCGGTTATGTAAACAATCCGGAAGCGACCAACG
CCTTGATTGACAAGGATGGATGGCTACATTCTGGAGACATAGCTTACTGGGACGAAGACGAACACTTCTT
CATCGTTGACCGCCTGAAGTCTCTGATTAAGTACAAAGGCTATCAGGTGGCTCCCGCTGAATTGGAATCC
ATCTTGCTCCAACACCCCAACATCTTCGACGCAGGTGTCGCAGGTCTTCCCGACGATGACGCCGGTGAAC
TTCCCGCCGCCGTTGTTGTTTTGGAGCACGGAAAGACGATGACGGAAAAAGAGATCGTGGATTACGTCGC
CAGTCAAGTAACAACCGCGAAAAAGTTGCGCGGAGGAGTTGTGTTTGTGGACGAAGTACCGAAAGGTCTT
ACCGGAAAACTCGACGCAAGAAAAATCAGAGAGATCCTCATAAAGGCCAAGAAGGGCGGAAAGATCGCCG
TGTAATTCTAGAGTCGGGGCGGCCGGCCGCTTCGAGCAGACATGATAAGATACATTGATGAGTTTGGACA
AACCACAACTAGAATGCAGTGAAAAAAATGCTTTATTTGTGAAATTTGTGATGCTATTGCTTTATTTGTA
ACCATTATAAGCTGCAATAAACAAGTTAACAACAACAATTGCATTCATTTTATGTTTCAGGTTCAGGGGG
AGGTGTGGGAGGTTTTTTAAAGCAAGTAAAACCTCTACAAATGTGGTAAAATCGATAAGGATCCGTCGAC
CGATGCCCTTGAGAGCCTTCAACCCAGTCAGCTCCTTCCGGTGGGCGCGGGGCATGACTATCGTCGCCGC
ACTTATGACTGTCTTCTTTATCATGCAACTCGTAGGACAGGTGCCGGCAGCGCTCTTCCGCTTCCTCGCT
CACTGACTCGCTGCGCTCGGTCGTTCGGCTGCGGCGAGCGGTATCAGCTCACTCAAAGGCGGTAATACGG
TTATCCACAGAATCAGGGGATAACGCAGGAAAGAACATGTGAGCAAAAGGCCAGCAAAAGGCCAGGAACC
GTAAAAAGGCCGCGTTGCTGGCGTTTTTCCATAGGCTCCGCCCCCCTGACGAGCATCACAAAAATCGACG
CTCAAGTCAGAGGTGGCGAAACCCGACAGGACTATAAAGATACCAGGCGTTTCCCCCTGGAAGCTCCCTC
GTGCGCTCTCCTGTTCCGACCCTGCCGCTTACCGGATACCTGTCCGCCTTTCTCCCTTCGGGAAGCGTGG
CGCTTTCTCATAGCTCACGCTGTAGGTATCTCAGTTCGGTGTAGGTCGTTCGCTCCAAGCTGGGCTGTGT
GCACGAACCCCCCGTTCAGCCCGACCGCTGCGCCTTATCCGGTAACTATCGTCTTGAGTCCAACCCGGTA
AGACACGACTTATCGCCACTGGCAGCAGCCACTGGTAACAGGATTAGCAGAGCGAGGTATGTAGGCGGTG
CTACAGAGTTCTTGAAGTGGTGGCCTAACTACGGCTACACTAGAAGAACAGTATTTGGTATCTGCGCTCT
GCTGAAGCCAGTTACCTTCGGAAAAAGAGTTGGTAGCTCTTGATCCGGCAAACAAACCACCGCTGGTAGC
GGTGGTTTTTTTGTTTGCAAGCAGCAGATTACGCGCAGAAAAAAAGGATCTCAAGAAGATCCTTTGATCT
TTTCTACGGGGTCTGACGCTCAGTGGAACGAAAACTCACGTTAAGGGATTTTGGTCATGAGATTATCAAA
AAGGATCTTCACCTAGATCCTTTTAAATTAAAAATGAAGTTTTAAATCAATCTAAAGTATATATGAGTAA
ACTTGGTCTGACAGTTACCAATGCTTAATCAGTGAGGCACCTATCTCAGCGATCTGTCTATTTCGTTCAT
CCATAGTTGCCTGACTCCCCGTCGTGTAGATAACTACGATACGGGAGGGCTTACCATCTGGCCCCAGTGC
TGCAATGATACCGCGAGACCCACGCTCACCGGCTCCAGATTTATCAGCAATAAACCAGCCAGCCGGAAGG
GCCGAGCGCAGAAGTGGTCCTGCAACTTTATCCGCCTCCATCCAGTCTATTAATTGTTGCCGGGAAGCTA
GAGTAAGTAGTTCGCCAGTTAATAGTTTGCGCAACGTTGTTGCCATTGCTACAGGCATCGTGGTGTCACG
CTCGTCGTTTGGTATGGCTTCATTCAGCTCCGGTTCCCAACGATCAAGGCGAGTTACATGATCCCCCATG
TTGTGCAAAAAAGCGGTTAGCTCCTTCGGTCCTCCGATCGTTGTCAGAAGTAAGTTGGCCGCAGTGTTAT
CACTCATGGTTATGGCAGCACTGCATAATTCTCTTACTGTCATGCCATCCGTAAGATGCTTTTCTGTGAC
TGGTGAGTACTCAACCAAGTCATTCTGAGAATAGTGTATGCGGCGACCGAGTTGCTCTTGCCCGGCGTCA
ATACGGGATAATACCGCGCCACATAGCAGAACTTTAAAAGTGCTCATCATTGGAAAACGTTCTTCGGGGC
GAAAACTCTCAAGGATCTTACCGCTGTTGAGATCCAGTTCGATGTAACCCACTCGTGCACCCAACTGATC
TTCAGCATCTTTTACTTTCACCAGCGTTTCTGGGTGAGCAAAAACAGGAAGGCAAAATGCCGCAAAAAAG
GGAATAAGGGCGACACGGAAATGTTGAATACTCATACTCTTCCTTTTTCAATATTATTGAAGCATTTATC
AGGGTTATTGTCTCATGAGCGGATACATATTTGAATGTATTTAGAAAAATAAACAAATAGGGGTTCCGCG
CACATTTCCCCGAAAAGTGCCACCTG
[124 nt withheld, positions 6257-6380]
C
[91 nt withheld, positions 6382-6472]
A
[49 nt withheld, positions 6474-6522]
CCTTTGACGTTGGAGTCCACGTTCTTT
[37 nt withheld, positions 6550-6586]
ACCCTATCTCGGTCTATTCTTTTGATTTATAAGGGATTTTGCCGATTTCGGCCTATTGGTTAAAAAATGA
GCTGATTTAACAAAAATTTAACGCGAATTTTAACAAAATATTAACGCTTACAATTTGCCATTCGCCATTC
AGGCTGCGCAACTGTTGGGAAGGGCGATCGGTGCGGGCCTCTTCGCTATTACGCCAGCCCAAGCTACCAT
GATAAGTAAGTAATATTAAGGTACGGGAGGTACTTGGAGCGGCCGCAATAAAATATCTTTATTTTCATTA
CATCTGTGTGTTGGTTTTTTGTGTGAATCGATAGTACTAACATACGCTCTCCATCAAAACAAAACGAAAC
AAAACAAACTAGCAAAATAGGCTGTCCCCAGTGCAAGTGCAGGTGCCAGAACATTTCTCTATCGATA
