>Addgene plasmid #31062 | HNF4A_P2-2200 | addgene partial sequence | sequence record 37014 | LucNRev 5'-CCTTATGCAGTTGCTCTCC-3'
TTCNCNANNATGGCGCCGGGCCTTTCTTTATGTTTTTGGCGTCTTCCATGGTGGCTTTACCAACAGTACC
GGAATGCCAAGCTTGGGCCAAGCCCACCCAGCCGGAGAGCTGGGGGCATGGAGGAGCAGGGGCCCGCTCA
CAGCAGCAGCACAGCCACCAGGAGCCCGTCCACCAGGAAGGCGGTGAGTGCGGCCAGCTGCCACCGCCCG
GTTATCTTATTGATTCTTCTAATCACCCAAGGTGGGTGGATACGTTAAAGAGTAACCAGTCACTTAGGGA
ACCCGCGGCTGGGGACTGTTGCTGTCTCCATGGCAATGGCGACCTGGCCAGACCTGAGGTCCACTCGGGT
CCTAGTCCTGCACTCTGGGGTTAGGGGAACCCAGAGCCAGGTGTATGGGGACATCAGCCCCCCAATTTGA
GGACAGGGCCGGAGCAGAAGGGGCTGGAGAGGTGAGAGTCCAACCTGGGTTGGGTTTTATGGCTCCAAAC
TATGGGTGTGTCACCATGCAGGAAGTAGTGGGAAAACCGAGGGAGGGGCAGAGGAAAAAAGGAGGGTGGA
GAACTGTGTTTAGTGAGTGCCTACTGGATGCTGGGAGTTGCATACAGGCGTTACCATATTTAAATTAAAC
CTTGAGATGAAGGGACTGAAGGACAGAGAGAAATTGCATGCCTGGAGTCTCACTGCTAGTACATAGAGGT
GTTATCTTCCTTTCATCTAACATATTTATTGAGCACCTACTATGTACCAGGCCTTGTGCTAGACTCTGGG
GATATGGAAATGAGCAAAGTAGATGTACCCCCGAAACTTGTGGACTAATGGAGGAGACGGACCTTAATCA
GATCTCNTCA
